Addgene plasmid #142194: TFORF0761
Purpose: Lentiviral vector for overexpressing transcription factor ORFs with unique 24-bp barcodes. Barcodes facilitate identification of transcription factors in pooled screens.
Depositing lab: Feng Zhang. Depositing organization: Broad Institute. Publication: A transcription factor atlas of directed differentiation. Joung J, Ma S, Tay T, Geiger-Schuller KR, Kirchgatterer PC, Verdine VK, Guo B, Arias-Garcia MA, Allen WE, Singh A, Kuksenko O, Abudayyeh OO, Gootenberg JS, Fu Z, Macrae RK, Buenrostro JD, Regev A, Zhang F. Cell. 2023 Jan 5;186(1):209-229.e26. doi: 10.1016/j.cell.2022.11.026. PubMed 36608654.
Backbone
  Vector backbone: pLX_TRC317
  Backbone manufacturer: Broad Institute Genetic Perturbation Platform
  Backbone size w/o insert (bp): 8264
  Vector type: Mammalian Expression, Lentiviral
  Selectable markers: Puromycin
Growth in bacteria
  Bacterial resistance: Ampicillin, 100 μg/mL
  Growth temperature: 37°C
  Growth strain: NEB Stable
  Copy number: High Copy
Gene/Insert
  Gene/Insert name: ZNF556
  Species: H. sapiens (human)
  Insert size (bp): 1472
  Entrez Gene: ZNF556 (a.k.a. FLJ11637)
  Promoter: EF1a
  Cloning method: Unknown
  Sequencing primers: 5′ GGGTGGAGACTGAAGTTAGGCCAG; 3′ CACATAGCGTAAAAGGAGCAACATAG
Terms and licenses: Academic/Nonprofit Terms; Industry Terms: Not Available to Industry
Depositor comments: NM_024967,ENST00000307635 . The transcription factor ORF portion of this plasmid was synthesized by Genewiz. Please test multiple small colonies in case of plasmid recombination. To make this collection available in a timely manner, a portion of this collection was not fully sequenced by Addgene. If an Addgene verified full plasmid sequence is not available, please contact us prior to placing an order to request the full sequence.
How to cite: TFORF0761 was a gift from Feng Zhang (Addgene plasmid # 142194 ; http://n2t.net/addgene:142194 ; RRID:Addgene_142194)
