[The description below was written by a language model from this plasmid's Addgene catalogue record and pLannotate feature annotations shown in this document.]
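Description:
TFORF0761 is a lentiviral mammalian expression plasmid built on the pLX_TRC317 backbone, carrying the human zinc-finger gene ZNF556 as one member of a barcoded transcription factor ORF collection. It is propagated in E. coli through a high-copy ColE1/pUC-type origin with ampicillin selection (AmpR under its own bla promoter). An f1 origin and leftover lac, T7 and T3 cloning-vector elements are also present in the bacterial portion. The depositor notes that the plasmid can recombine, which is common for LTR-containing vectors, and that the ORF portion was made synthetically.

The viral cassette has a third-generation layout. An RSV promoter drives a truncated HIV-1 5' LTR, followed by the Ψ packaging signal with a gag fragment, the Rev response element, a cPPT/CTS, and a self-inactivating ΔU3 3' LTR with a downstream SV40 polyadenylation signal. Within the transferred region, an SV40 early promoter/origin drives puromycin N-acetyltransferase for selection of transduced cells. The EF-1α promoter separately drives the ZNF556 coding sequence, with a WPRE downstream to enhance transcript expression. The insert is described as containing a unique 24-bp barcode, but the feature table does not annotate it. The recorded insert size is somewhat longer than the annotated ZNF556 CDS, and only a short U6 promoter-like fragment is called between the ORF and the WPRE, so the barcode's exact position cannot be stated from the record.

The construct is intended for constitutive overexpression of ZNF556 after lentiviral transduction. It is particularly suited to pooled screens, where the barcode identifies which transcription factor each cell received, as in studies of directed differentiation.
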