Features (pLannotate 1.2.2; 31 found; start..end, strand, type, name):
      5..231     +  promoter       RSV promoter: Rous sarcoma virus enhancer/promoter
    232..412     +  LTR            5' LTR (truncated): truncated 5' long terminal repeat (LTR) from HIV-1
    459..584     +  misc_feature   HIV-1 Ψ: packaging signal of human immunodeficiency virus type 1
    568..931     +  CDS            HIV-1 gag (fragment): gag protein from human immunodeficiency virus 1; gag
   1077..1310    +  misc_feature   RRE: The Rev response element (RRE) of HIV-1 allows for Rev-dependent mRNA export from the nucleus to the cytoplasm.
   1687..1713    +  CDS            Rev (fragment): human immunodeficiency virus 1 (HIV-1) Rev protein; rev; enhances nuclear export of unspliced and incompletely spliced viral mRNAs
   1720..1743    +  promoter       SV40 promoter (fragment): SV40 early promoter
   1744..1815    +  promoter       SV40 promoter (fragment): SV40 enhancer and early promoter
   1839..1974    +  rep_origin     SV40 ori: SV40 origin of replication
   2020..2616    +  CDS            PuroR (fragment): puromycin N-acetyltransferase; pac from Streptomyces; confers resistance to puromycin
   2665..2782    +  misc_feature   cPPT/CTS: central polypurine tract and central termination sequence of HIV-1
   2847..2913    +  CDS            small t antigen (fragment): SV40 (simian virus 40) small t antigen
   2920..4098    +  promoter       EF-1α promoter: strong constitutive promoter for human elongation factor EF-1α
   4115..5482    +  CDS            ZNF556: ZN556_HUMAN - Experimental evidence at transcript level: Swiss-Prot protein existence level 2. May be involved in transcriptional regulation. From Homo sapiens (Human).
   5498..5551    +  promoter       U6 promoter (fragment): RNA polymerase III promoter for human U6 snRNA
   5593..6181    +  misc_feature   WPRE: woodchuck hepatitis virus posttranscriptional regulatory element
   6232..6251    +  misc_feature   cPPT/CTS (fragment): central polypurine tract and central termination sequence of HIV-1
   6253..6486    +  LTR            3' LTR (ΔU3): self-inactivating 3' long terminal repeat (LTR) from HIV-1
   6564..6685    +  polyA_signal   SV40 poly(A) signal: SV40 polyadenylation signal
   6725..6860    +  rep_origin     SV40 ori: SV40 origin of replication
   6881..6899    -  promoter       T7 promoter: promoter for bacteriophage T7 RNA polymerase
   6907..7062    +  CDS            lacZα (fragment): LacZα fragment of β-galactosidase; lacZ fragment
   7067..7495    +  rep_origin     f1 ori (sequence partly withheld): f1 bacteriophage origin of replication; arrow indicates direction of (+) strand synthesis
   7548..7652    +  promoter       AmpR promoter: bla
   7653..8513    +  CDS            AmpR: β-lactamase; bla; confers resistance to ampicillin, carbenicillin, and related antibiotics
   8684..9272    +  rep_origin     ori: high-copy-number ColE1/pMB1/pBR322/pUC origin of replication
   9455..9547    +  CDS            lacI (fragment): lac repressor; lacI; The lac repressor binds to the lac operator to inhibit transcription in E. coli. This inhibition can be relieved by adding lactose or isopropyl-β-D-thiogalactopyranoside (IPTG).
   9560..9581    +  protein_bind   CAP binding site: CAP binding activates transcription in the presence of cAMP. E. coli catabolite activator protein
   9596..9626    +  promoter       lac promoter: promoter for the E. coli lac operon
   9634..9650    +  protein_bind   lac operator: The lac repressor binds to the lac operator to inhibit transcription in E. coli. This inhibition can be relieved by adding lactose or isopropyl-β-D-thiogalactopyranoside (IPTG). lac repressor encoded by lacI
   9695..9713    +  promoter       T3 promoter: promoter for bacteriophage T3 RNA polymerase
>Addgene plasmid #142194 | TFORF0761 | addgene full sequence | sequence record 397666 | Addgene NGS Result
TTAATGTAGTCTTATGCAATACTCTTGTAGTCTTGCAACATGGTAACGATGAGTTAGCAACATGCCTTAC
AAGGAGAGAAAAAGCACCGTGCATGCCGATTGGTGGAAGTAAGGTGGTACGATCGTGCCTTATTAGGAAG
GCAACAGACGGGTCTGACATGGATTGGACGAACCACTGAATTGCCGCATTGCAGAGATATTGTATTTAAG
TGCCTAGCTCGATACATAAACGGGTCTCTCTGGTTAGACCAGATCTGAGCCTGGGAGCTCTCTGGCTAAC
TAGGGAACCCACTGCTTAAGCCTCAATAAAGCTTGCCTTGAGTGCTTCAAGTAGTGTGTGCCCGTCTGTT
GTGTGACTCTGGTAACTAGAGATCCCTCAGACCCTTTTAGTCAGTGTGGAAAATCTCTAGCAGTGGCGCC
CGAACAGGGACTTGAAAGCGAAAGGGAAACCAGAGGAGCTCTCTCGACGCAGGACTCGGCTTGCTGAAGC
GCGCACGGCAAGAGGCGAGGGGCGGCGACTGGTGAGTACGCCAAAAATTTTGACTAGCGGAGGCTAGAAG
GAGAGAGATGGGTGCGAGAGCGTCAGTATTAAGCGGGGGAGAATTAGATCGCGATGGGAAAAAATTCGGT
TAAGGCCAGGGGGAAAGAAAAAATATAAATTAAAACATATAGTATGGGCAAGCAGGGAGCTAGAACGATT
CGCAGTTAATCCTGGCCTGTTAGAAACATCAGAAGGCTGTAGACAAATACTGGGACAGCTACAACCATCC
CTTCAGACAGGATCAGAAGAACTTAGATCATTATATAATACAGTAGCAACCCTCTATTGTGTGCATCAAA
GGATAGAGATAAAAGACACCAAGGAAGCTTTAGACAAGATAGAGGAAGAGCAAAACAAAAGTAAGACCAC
CGCACAGCAAGCGGCCGCTGATCTTCAGACCTGGAGGAGGAGATATGAGGGACAATTGGAGAAGTGAATT
ATATAAATATAAAGTAGTAAAAATTGAACCATTAGGAGTAGCACCCACCAAGGCAAAGAGAAGAGTGGTG
CAGAGAGAAAAAAGAGCAGTGGGAATAGGAGCTTTGTTCCTTGGGTTCTTGGGAGCAGCAGGAAGCACTA
TGGGCGCAGCGTCAATGACGCTGACGGTACAGGCCAGACAATTATTGTCTGGTATAGTGCAGCAGCAGAA
CAATTTGCTGAGGGCTATTGAGGCGCAACAGCATCTGTTGCAACTCACAGTCTGGGGCATCAAGCAGCTC
CAGGCAAGAATCCTGGCTGTGGAAAGATACCTAAAGGATCAACAGCTCCTGGGGATTTGGGGTTGCTCTG
GAAAACTCATTTGCACCACTGCTGTGCCTTGGAATGCTAGTTGGAGTAATAAATCTCTGGAACAGATTTG
GAATCACACGACCTGGATGGAGTGGGACAGAGAAATTAACAATTACACAAGCTTAATACACTCCTTAATT
GAAGAATCGCAAAACCAGCAAGAAAAGAATGAACAAGAATTATTGGAATTAGATAAATGGGCAAGTTTGT
GGAATTGGTTTAACATAACAAATTGGCTGTGGTATATAAAATTATTCATAATGATAGTAGGAGGCTTGGT
AGGTTTAAGAATAGTTTTTGCTGTACTTTCTATAGTGAATAGAGTTAGGCAGGGATATTCACCATTATCG
TTTCAGACCCACCTCCCAACCCCGAGGGGACCCATGCATTGCATCTCAATTAGTCAGCAACCAGGTGTGG
AAAGTCCCCAGGCTCCCCAGCAGGCAGAAGTATGCAAAGCATGCGTCTCAATTAGTCAGCAACCATAGTC
CCGCCCCTAACTCCGCCCATCCCGCCCCTAACTCCGCCCAGTTCCGCCCATTCTCCGCCCCATGGCTGAC
TAATTTTTTTTATTTATGCAGAGGCCGAGGCCGCCTCGGCCTCTGAGCTATTCCAGAAGTAGTGAGGAGG
CTTTTTTGGAGGCCTAGGCTTTTGCAAAAAGCTTTCTAGAGGTACCACCGGAGCTTACCATGACCGAGTA
CAAGCCCACGGTGCGCCTCGCCACCCGCGACGACGTCCCCAGGGCCGTACGCACCCTCGCCGCCGCGTTC
GCCGACTACCCCGCCACGCGCCACACCGTCGATCCGGACCGCCACATCGAGCGGGTCACCGAGCTGCAAG
AACTCTTCCTCACGCGCGTCGGGCTCGACATCGGCAAGGTGTGGGTCGCGGACGACGGCGCCGCCGTGGC
GGTCTGGACCACGCCGGAGAGCGTCGAAGCGGGGGCGGTGTTCGCCGAGATCGGCCCGCGCATGGCCGAG
TTGAGCGGTTCCCGGCTGGCCGCGCAGCAACAGATGGAAGGCCTCCTGGCGCCGCACCGGCCCAAGGAGC
CCGCGTGGTTCCTGGCCACCGTCGGCGTCTCGCCCGACCACCAGGGCAAGGGTCTGGGCAGCGCCGTCGT
GCTCCCCGGAGTGGAGGCGGCCGAGCGCGCCGGGGTGCCCGCCTTCCTGGAGACCTCCGCGCCCCGCAAC
CTCCCCTTCTACGAGCGGCTCGGCTTCACCGTCACCGCCGACGTCGAGGTGCCCGAAGGACCGCGCACCT
GGTGCATGACCCGCAAGCCCGGTGCCAGTTAACGAATTCTAGATCTTGAGACAAATGGCAGTATTCATCC
ACAATTTTAAAAGAAAAGGGGGGATTGGGGGGTACAGTGCAGGGGAAAGAATAGTAGACATAATAGCAAC
AGACATACAAACTAAAGAATTACAAAAACAAATTACAAAAATTCAAAATTTTCGGGTTTATTACAGGGAC
AGCAGAGATCCACTTTGGCGCCGGCTCGAGGCCTGCAGGTGCAAAGATGGATAAAGTTTTAAACAGAGAG
GAATCTTTGCAGCTAATGGACCTTCTAGGTCTTGAAAGGAGTGGGAATTGGCTCCGGTGCCCGTCAGTGG
GCAGAGCGCACATCGCCCACAGTCCCCGAGAAGTTGGGGGGAGGGGTCGGCAATTGAACCGGTGCCTAGA
GAAGGTGGCGCGGGGTAAACTGGGAAAGTGATGTCGTGTACTGGCTCCGCCTTTTTCCCGAGGGTGGGGG
AGAACCGTATATAAGTGCAGTAGTCGCCGTGAACGTTCTTTTTCGCAACGGGTTTGCCGCCAGAACACAG
GTAAGTGCCGTGTGTGGTTCCCGCGGGCCTGGCCTCTTTACGGGTTATGGCCCTTGCGTGCCTTGAATTA
CTTCCACCTGGCTGCAGTACGTGATTCTTGATCCCGAGCTTCGGGTTGGAAGTGGGTGGGAGAGTTCGAG
GCCTTGCGCTTAAGGAGCCCCTTCGCCTCGTGCTTGAGTTGAGGCCTGGCCTGGGCGCTGGGGCCGCCGC
GTGCGAATCTGGTGGCACCTTCGCGCCTGTCTCGCTGCTTTCGATAAGTCTCTAGCCATTTAAAATTTTT
GATGACCTGCTGCGACGCTTTTTTTCTGGCAAGATAGTCTTGTAAATGCGGGCCAAGATCTGCACACTGG
TATTTCGGTTTTTGGGGCCGCGGGCGGCGACGGGGCCCGTGCGTCCCAGCGCACATGTTCGGCGAGGCGG
GGCCTGCGAGCGCGGCCACCGAGAATCGGACGGGGGTAGTCTCAAGCTGGCCGGCCTGCTCTGGTGCCTG
GCCTCGCGCCGCCGTGTATCGCCCCGCCCTGGGCGGCAAGGCTGGCCCGGTCGGCACCAGTTGCGTGAGC
GGAAAGATGGCCGCTTCCCGGCCCTGCTGCAGGGAGCTCAAAATGGAGGACGCGGCGCTCGGGAGAGCGG
GCGGGTGAGTCACCCACACAAAGGAAAAGGGCCTTTCCGTCCTCAGCCGTCGCTTCATGTGACTCCACGG
AGTACCGGGCGCCGTCCAGGCACCTCGATTAGTTCTCGAGCTTTTGGAGTACGTCGTCTTTAGGTTGGGG
GGAGGGGTTTTATGCGATGGAGTTTCCCCACACTGAGTGGGTGGAGACTGAAGTTAGGCCAGCTTGGCAC
TTGATGTAATTCTCCTTGGAATTTGCCCTTTTTGAGTTTGGATCTTGGTTCATTCTCAAGCCTCAGACAG
TGGTTCAAAGTTTTTTTCTTCCATTTCAGGTGTCGTGAGGCTAGCACCGCCACCATGGACACAGTGGTCT
TTGAAGACGTGGTTGTGGATTTCACGCTGGAGGAGTGGGCCTTGCTGAATCCTGCTCAGAGAAAACTCTA
CAGAGATGTCATGCTGGAGACCTTCAAGCACCTGGCCTCAGTAGATAATGAGGCTCAGCTTAAAGCCAGT
GGGTCTATTTCTCAGCAGGATACTTCTGGAGAAAAATTATCCCTCAAACAGAAAATAGAAAAGTTCACAA
GAAAGAATATATGGGCCTCCCTTTTAGGAAAAAATTGGGAAGAACATAGCGTTAAAGACAAGCACAACAC
CAAGGAGAGACATTTGAGCAGAAATCCAAGGGTGGAGAGACCATGTAAAAGCAGTAAAGGTAATAAACGT
GGAAGAACCTTCAGAAAGACTCGAAATTGTAATCGTCATCTGCGCAAGAATTGTTGTACTAGTGTAAGAC
GGTACGAATGCAGTCAGTGTGGAAAACTCTTCACCCATTCCTCATCCCTGATAAGGCACAAAAGAGCTCA
CTCTGGACAAAAATTATATAAATGTAAGGAATGTGGGAAAGCCTTCAGTCGCCCTTCCTACCTACAGACG
CATGAGAAAACTCACAGTGGAGAGAAACCCTATGCCTGTCAATCTTGCGGGAAGACATTTCTTCGTTCCC
ACTCTCTCACTGAACATGTAAGGACTCACACTGGAGAGAAACCCTACGAATGTGGGCAGTGTGGGAAAGG
CTTCAGTTGTCCCAAATCCTTTCGCGCACATGTGATGATGCACGCCGGAGGGAGACCGTATGAGTGCAAG
CACTGTGGGAAAGCCTTCAGGTGTCAGAAATCCTTTCGAGTCCATATGATCATGCACGCCGGAGGGAGAC
CGTATGAGTGCAAGCAGTGTGGGAAAGCCTACTGCTGGGCAACATCCTTTCAACGACACGTGAGAATTCA
CAACGGGGAGAAACCCTATAAGTGTGGAAAATGCGGGAAAGCATTCGGTTGGCCCTCATCCTTACACAAA
CACGCGAGAACGCATGCTAAAAAGAAACCTGTGAGTGGGGGCAGCGTGGGAAAGTCTTCCGCGAGGCCTC
GCCCCTCCACAGATGTCAAATCACAAACTAGAGAGAAAGTCTATAAATGTGAAACGTGTGGGAAAACGTA
TGGTTGGTCCTCATCTTTACACAAACATGAGAGAAAGCACACTGGGGAGAAACCTGTAAATGCAGCCAGT
GTGGGAAAACCTTCAGGCGGGCTTTGCTCTTCCAAAAATGTAAGAACGCAGATTGGACAGAAGCCCAGTA
AATGCGAAAAATGTGGGAAAGCTTTCAGTTGTCCCAAAGCCTTTCAAGGTCATGTGAGAAGTCACACAGG
AAAGAAATCCTGTACATCTAAGTAGTAATGAACTAGTCCGTAACTTGAAAGTATTTCGATTTCTTGGCTT
TATATATCTTGTGGAAAGGACGAGGAACGACGATGCGGTATCACCCGACGCGTTAAGTCGACAATCAACC
TCTGGATTACAAAATTTGTGAAAGATTGACTGGTATTCTTAACTATGTTGCTCCTTTTACGCTATGTGGA
TACGCTGCTTTAATGCCTTTGTATCATGCTATTGCTTCCCGTATGGCTTTCATTTTCTCCTCCTTGTATA
AATCCTGGTTGCTGTCTCTTTATGAGGAGTTGTGGCCCGTTGTCAGGCAACGTGGCGTGGTGTGCACTGT
GTTTGCTGACGCAACCCCCACTGGTTGGGGCATTGCCACCACCTGTCAGCTCCTTTCCGGGACTTTCGCT
TTCCCCCTCCCTATTGCCACGGCGGAACTCATCGCCGCCTGCCTTGCCCGCTGCTGGACAGGGGCTCGGC
TGTTGGGCACTGACAATTCCGTGGTGTTGTCGGGGAAATCATCGTCCTTTCCTTGGCTGCTCGCCTGTGT
TGCCACCTGGATTCTGCGCGGGACGTCCTTCTGCTACGTCCCTTCGGCCCTCAATCCAGCGGACCTTCCT
TCCCGCGGCCTGCTGCCGGCTCTGCGGCCTCTTCCGCGTCTTCGCCTTCGCCCTCAGACGAGTCGGATCT
CCCTTTGGGCCGCCTCCCCGCGTCGACTTTAAGACCAATGACTTACAAGGCAGCTGTAGATCTTAGCCAC
TTTTTAAAAGAAAAGGGGGGACTGGAAGGGCTAATTCACTCCCAACGAAGACAAGATCTGCTTTTTGCTT
GTACTGGGTCTCTCTGGTTAGACCAGATCTGAGCCTGGGAGCTCTCTGGCTAACTAGGGAACCCACTGCT
TAAGCCTCAATAAAGCTTGCCTTGAGTGCTTCAAGTAGTGTGTGCCCGTCTGTTGTGTGACTCTGGTAAC
TAGAGATCCCTCAGACCCTTTTAGTCAGTGTGGAAAATCTCTAGCAGTACGTATAGTAGTTCATGTCATC
TTATTATTCAGTATTTATAACTTGCAAAGAAATGAATATCAGAGAGTGAGAGGAACTTGTTTATTGCAGC
TTATAATGGTTACAAATAAAGCAATAGCATCACAAATTTCACAAATAAAGCATTTTTTTCACTGCATTCT
AGTTGTGGTTTGTCCAAACTCATCAATGTATCTTATCATGTCTGGCTCTAGCTATCCCGCCCCTAACTCC
GCCCATCCCGCCCCTAACTCCGCCCAGTTCCGCCCATTCTCCGCCCCATGGCTGACTAATTTTTTTTATT
TATGCAGAGGCCGAGGCCGCCTCGGCCTCTGAGCTATTCCAGAAGTAGTGAGGAGGCTTTTTTGGAGGCC
TAGGGACGTACCCAATTCGCCCTATAGTGAGTCGTATTACGCGCGCTCACTGGCCGTCGTTTTACAACGT
CGTGACTGGGAAAACCCTGGCGTTACCCAACTTAATCGCCTTGCAGCACATCCCCCTTTCGCCAGCTGGC
GTAATAGCGAAGAGGCCCGCACCGATCGCCCTTCCCAACAGTTGCGCAGCCTGAATGGCGAATGGG
[124 nt withheld, positions 7067-7190]
C
[91 nt withheld, positions 7192-7282]
A
[49 nt withheld, positions 7284-7332]
CCTTTGACGTTGGAGTCCACGTTCTTT
[37 nt withheld, positions 7360-7396]
ACCCTATCTCGGTCTATTCTTTTGATTTATAAGGGATTTTGCCGATTTCGGCCTATTGGTTAAAAAATGA
GCTGATTTAACAAAAATTTAACGCGAATTTTAACAAAATATTAACGCTTACAATTTAGGTGGCACTTTTC
GGGGAAATGTGCGCGGAACCCCTATTTGTTTATTTTTCTAAATACATTCAAATATGTATCCGCTCATGAG
ACAATAACCCTGATAAATGCTTCAATAATATTGAAAAAGGAAGAGTATGAGTATTCAACATTTCCGTGTC
GCCCTTATTCCCTTTTTTGCGGCATTTTGCCTTCCTGTTTTTGCTCACCCAGAAACGCTGGTGAAAGTAA
AAGATGCTGAAGATCAGTTGGGTGCACGAGTGGGTTACATCGAACTGGATCTCAACAGCGGTAAGATCCT
TGAGAGTTTTCGCCCCGAAGAACGTTTTCCAATGATGAGCACTTTTAAAGTTCTGCTATGTGGCGCGGTA
TTATCCCGTATTGACGCCGGGCAAGAGCAACTCGGTCGCCGCATACACTATTCTCAGAATGACTTGGTTG
AGTACTCACCAGTCACAGAAAAGCATCTTACGGATGGCATGACAGTAAGAGAATTATGCAGTGCTGCCAT
AACCATGAGTGATAACACTGCGGCCAACTTACTTCTGACAACGATCGGAGGACCGAAGGAGCTAACCGCT
TTTTTGCACAACATGGGGGATCATGTAACTCGCCTTGATCGTTGGGAACCGGAGCTGAATGAAGCCATAC
CAAACGACGAGCGTGACACCACGATGCCTGTAGCAATGGCAACAACGTTGCGCAAACTATTAACTGGCGA
ACTACTTACTCTAGCTTCCCGGCAACAATTAATAGACTGGATGGAGGCGGATAAAGTTGCAGGACCACTT
CTGCGCTCGGCCCTTCCGGCTGGCTGGTTTATTGCTGATAAATCTGGAGCCGGTGAGCGTGGGTCTCGCG
GTATCATTGCAGCACTGGGGCCAGATGGTAAGCCCTCCCGTATCGTAGTTATCTACACGACGGGGAGTCA
GGCAACTATGGATGAACGAAATAGACAGATCGCTGAGATAGGTGCCTCACTGATTAAGCATTGGTAACTG
TCAGACCAAGTTTACTCATATATACTTTAGATTGATTTAAAACTTCATTTTTAATTTAAAAGGATCTAGG
TGAAGATCCTTTTTGATAATCTCATGACCAAAATCCCTTAACGTGAGTTTTCGTTCCACTGAGCGTCAGA
CCCCGTAGAAAAGATCAAAGGATCTTCTTGAGATCCTTTTTTTCTGCGCGTAATCTGCTGCTTGCAAACA
AAAAAACCACCGCTACCAGCGGTGGTTTGTTTGCCGGATCAAGAGCTACCAACTCTTTTTCCGAAGGTAA
CTGGCTTCAGCAGAGCGCAGATACCAAATACTGTTCTTCTAGTGTAGCCGTAGTTAGGCCACCACTTCAA
GAACTCTGTAGCACCGCCTACATACCTCGCTCTGCTAATCCTGTTACCAGTGGCTGCTGCCAGTGGCGAT
AAGTCGTGTCTTACCGGGTTGGACTCAAGACGATAGTTACCGGATAAGGCGCAGCGGTCGGGCTGAACGG
GGGGTTCGTGCACACAGCCCAGCTTGGAGCGAACGACCTACACCGAACTGAGATACCTACAGCGTGAGCT
ATGAGAAAGCGCCACGCTTCCCGAAGGGAGAAAGGCGGACAGGTATCCGGTAAGCGGCAGGGTCGGAACA
GGAGAGCGCACGAGGGAGCTTCCAGGGGGAAACGCCTGGTATCTTTATAGTCCTGTCGGGTTTCGCCACC
TCTGACTTGAGCGTCGATTTTTGTGATGCTCGTCAGGGGGGCGGAGCCTATGGAAAAACGCCAGCAACGC
GGCCTTTTTACGGTTCCTGGCCTTTTGCTGGCCTTTTGCTCACATGTTCTTTCCTGCGTTATCCCCTGAT
TCTGTGGATAACCGTATTACCGCCTTTGAGTGAGCTGATACCGCTCGCCGCAGCCGAACGACCGAGCGCA
GCGAGTCAGTGAGCGAGGAAGCGGAAGAGCGCCCAATACGCAAACCGCCTCTCCCCGCGCGTTGGCCGAT
TCATTAATGCAGCTGGCACGACAGGTTTCCCGACTGGAAAGCGGGCAGTGAGCGCAACGCAATTAATGTG
AGTTAGCTCACTCATTAGGCACCCCAGGCTTTACACTTTATGCTTCCGGCTCGTATGTTGTGTGGAATTG
TGAGCGGATAACAATTTCACACAGGAAACAGCTATGACCATGATTACGCCAAGCGCGCAATTAACCCTCA
CTAAAGGGAACAAAAGCTGGAGCTGCAAGC
