>Addgene plasmid #142194 | TFORF0761 | depositor partial sequence | sequence record 278720 | Insert
ACCGCCACCATGGACACAGTGGTCTTTGAAGACGTGGTTGTGGATTTCACGCTGGAGGAGTGGGCCTTGC
TGAATCCTGCTCAGAGAAAACTCTACAGAGATGTCATGCTGGAGACCTTCAAGCACCTGGCCTCAGTAGA
TAATGAGGCTCAGCTTAAAGCCAGTGGGTCTATTTCTCAGCAGGATACTTCTGGAGAAAAATTATCCCTC
AAACAGAAAATAGAAAAGTTCACAAGAAAGAATATATGGGCCTCCCTTTTAGGAAAAAATTGGGAAGAAC
ATAGCGTTAAAGACAAGCACAACACCAAGGAGAGACATTTGAGCAGAAATCCAAGGGTGGAGAGACCATG
TAAAAGCAGTAAAGGTAATAAACGTGGAAGAACCTTCAGAAAGACTCGAAATTGTAATCGTCATCTGCGC
AAGAATTGTTGTACTAGTGTAAGACGGTACGAATGCAGTCAGTGTGGAAAACTCTTCACCCATTCCTCAT
CCCTGATAAGGCACAAAAGAGCTCACTCTGGACAAAAATTATATAAATGTAAGGAATGTGGGAAAGCCTT
CAGTCGCCCTTCCTACCTACAGACGCATGAGAAAACTCACAGTGGAGAGAAACCCTATGCCTGTCAATCT
TGCGGGAAGACATTTCTTCGTTCCCACTCTCTCACTGAACATGTAAGGACTCACACTGGAGAGAAACCCT
ACGAATGTGGGCAGTGTGGGAAAGGCTTCAGTTGTCCCAAATCCTTTCGCGCACATGTGATGATGCACGC
CGGAGGGAGACCGTATGAGTGCAAGCACTGTGGGAAAGCCTTCAGGTGTCAGAAATCCTTTCGAGTCCAT
ATGATCATGCACGCCGGAGGGAGACCGTATGAGTGCAAGCAGTGTGGGAAAGCCTACTGCTGGGCAACAT
CCTTTCAACGACACGTGAGAATTCACAACGGGGAGAAACCCTATAAGTGTGGAAAATGCGGGAAAGCATT
CGGTTGGCCCTCATCCTTACACAAACACGCGAGAACGCATGCTAAAAAGAAACCTGTGAGTGGGGGCAGC
GTGGGAAAGTCTTCCGCGAGGCCTCGCCCCTCCACAGATGTCAAATCACAAACTAGAGAGAAAGTCTATA
AATGTGAAACGTGTGGGAAAACGTATGGTTGGTCCTCATCTTTACACAAACATGAGAGAAAGCACACTGG
GGAGAAACCTGTAAATGCAGCCAGTGTGGGAAAACCTTCAGGCGGGCTTTGCTCTTCCAAAAATGTAAGA
ACGCAGATTGGACAGAAGCCCAGTAAATGCGAAAAATGTGGGAAAGCTTTCAGTTGTCCCAAAGCCTTTC
AAGGTCATGTGAGAAGTCACACAGGAAAGAAATCCTGTACATCTAAGTAGTAATGAACTAGTCCGTAACT
TGAAAGTATTTCGATTTCTTGGCTTTATATATCTTGTGGAAAGGACGAGGAACGACGATGCGGTATCACC
CG
