>Addgene plasmid #142194 | TFORF0761 | depositor partial sequence | sequence record 278721 | Barcode
GGAACGACGATGCGGTATCACCCG
